Addgene plasmid #173407: RVD-TG4
Purpose: One-step assembly of custom RVD arrays to construct DdCBE, TALE, etc.
Depositing lab: Bin Shen. Depositing organization: Nanjing Medical University. Publication: Precision modeling of mitochondrial diseases in zebrafish via DdCBE-mediated mtDNA base editing. Guo J, Zhang X, Chen X, Sun H, Dai Y, Wang J, Qian X, Tan L, Lou X, Shen B. Cell Discov. 2021 Sep 3;7(1):78. doi: 10.1038/s41421-021-00307-9. PubMed 34480028.
Backbone
  Vector backbone: TetR T vector
  Vector type: Unspecified
Growth in bacteria
  Bacterial resistance: Tetracycline, 10 μg/mL
  Growth temperature: 37°C
  Growth strain: DH5alpha
  Copy number: High Copy
Gene/Insert
  Gene/Insert name: NG-NN dimer RVD at Position4
  Species: Synthetic
  Mutation: no
  Cloning method: Restriction Enzyme; 5′ cloning site Unknown (unknown if destroyed)
Terms and licenses: Academic/Nonprofit Terms; Industry Terms: Not Available to Industry
Depositor comments: RVD is inserted into TA site of TetR T vector
How to cite: RVD-TG4 was a gift from Bin Shen (Addgene plasmid # 173407 ; http://n2t.net/addgene:173407 ; RRID:Addgene_173407)
