[The description below was written by a language model from this plasmid's Addgene catalogue record and pLannotate feature annotations shown in this document.]
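Description:
RVD-TG4 is a small (about 2.6 kb) bacterial cloning plasmid that serves as one module in a library for one-step assembly of custom repeat-variable diresidue (RVD) arrays, used to build TALE DNA-binding domains for DdCBE mitochondrial base editors, TALEs and related tools. It is built on a "TetR T vector" backbone, a TA-cloning vector; the depositor notes that the RVD fragment was inserted at the TA site. The plasmid is propagated in E. coli at high copy from a ColE1/pUC-type origin and is selected with tetracycline, conferred by a TcR efflux protein gene driven by its native tet promoter. The annotation also picks up a T7 promoter, a short kanamycin-resistance gene fragment and a short RSF origin fragment; the latter two are too small to be functional and are probably remnants of the vector's construction.

The payload is a synthetic dimer of two TALE repeats carrying the RVDs NG and NN, designated for position 4 of the assembly scheme. In the standard TALE code, NG recognises thymine and NN recognises guanine (with some affinity for adenine), which matches the "TG" in the plasmid name. The insert itself is not annotated in the feature table, and presumably lies in the unannotated region near the T7 promoter. The record also does not state the cloning sites or the enzymes used to release the module. In use, this dimer would be combined with dimer modules from the other positions to assemble an ordered repeat array targeting a chosen sequence. The associated work applied such arrays to DdCBE-mediated mitochondrial DNA base editing for modelling mitochondrial diseases in zebrafish. The plasmid has no eukaryotic expression elements and functions purely as a parts donor.
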