Features (pLannotate 1.2.2; 6 found; start..end, strand, type, name):
    395..413     +  promoter       T7 promoter: promoter for bacteriophage T7 RNA polymerase
    416..490     -  CDS            KanR (fragment): aminoglycoside phosphotransferase; aphA-3; confers resistance to kanamycin
    588..1778    -  CDS            TcR: tetracycline efflux protein; tet; confers resistance to tetracycline
   1826..1854    -  promoter       tet promoter: E. coli promoter for tetracycline efflux protein gene
   1870..1909    +  rep_origin     RSF ori (fragment): Plasmids containing the RSF 1030 origin of replication can be propagated in E. coli cells that contain additional plasmids with compatible origins.
   1981..2569    -  rep_origin     ori: high-copy-number ColE1/pMB1/pBR322/pUC origin of replication
>Addgene plasmid #173407 | RVD-TG4 | addgene full sequence | sequence record 361262 | Addgene NGS Result
CTCAGTGGAACGACGCGTAACTCACGTTAAGGGATTTTGGTCATGGGTGGCTCGACCAGATATGGTCTCA
TTGCTACAACTTGCTCCGGAGTCAGACCGTGGGCTTGACAGAGAACTGGCAGTAGGCGCTGTACGGTTTC
AAGAGCCTGTTTGCCACCATTGTTACTAGCAATCGCTACAACTTGCTCGGGCGTCAGGCCGTGGGCTTGA
CAGAGAACTGGTAGAAGGCGCTGAACAGTCTCAAGAGCCTGTTTGCCACCCCCATTACTAGCAATCGCTA
CCGAGACCAGCTTTGGTCTAGAGGAGGCATGATGATATATTTTTATCTTGTGCAATGTAACATCAGAGAT
TTTGAGACACGGGCCAGAGCTGCCAGGAAACAGCTATGACCATGTAATACGACTCACTATAGGGGATATT
TTATTTTCTCCCAATCAGGCTTGATCCCCAGTAAGTCAAAAAATAGCTCGACATACTGTTCTTCCCCGAT
CAAGGGTTGGTTTGCGCATTCACAGTTCTCCGCAAGAATTGATTGGCTCCAATTCTTGGAGTGGTGAATC
CGTTAGCGAGGTGCCGCCGGCTTCCATTCAGGTCGAGGTGGCCCGGCTCCATGCACCGCGACGCAACGCG
GGGAGGCAGACAAGGTATAGGGCGGCGCCTACAATCCATGCCAACCCGTTCCATGTGCTCGCCGAGGCGG
CATAAATCGCCGTGACGATCAGCGGTCCAATGATCGAAGTTAGGCTGGTAAGAGCCGCGAGCGATCCTTG
AAGCTGTCCCTGATGGTCGTCATCTACCTGCCTGGACAGCATGGCCTGCAACGCGGGCATCCCGATGCCG
CCGGAAGCGAGAAGAATCATAATGGGGAAGGCCATCCAGCCTCGCGTCGCGAACGCCAGCAAGACGTAGC
CCAGCGCGTCGGCCGCCATGCCGGCGATAATGGCCTGCTTCTCGCCGAAACGTTTGGTGGCGGGACCAGT
GACGAAGGCTTGAGCGAGGGCGTGCAAGATTCCGAATACCGCAAGCGACAGGCCGATCATCGTCGCGCTC
CAGCGAAAGCGGTCCTCGCCGAAAATGACCCAGAGCGCTGCCGGCACCTGTCCTACGAGTTGCATGATAA
AGAAGACAGTCATAAGTGCGGCGACGATAGTCATGCCCCGCGCCCACCGGAAGGAGCTGACTGGGTTGAA
GGCTCTCAAGGGCATGGGTCGGCGCTCTCCCTTATGCGACTCCTGCATTAGGAAGCAGCCCAGTAGTAGG
TTGAGGCCGTTGAGCACCGCCGCCGCAAGGAATGGTGCATGTAAGGAGATGGCGCCCAACAGTCCCCCGG
CCACGGGGCCTGCCACCATACCCACGCCGAAACAAGCGCTCATGAGCCCGAAGTGGCGAGCCCGATCTTC
CCCATCGGTGATGTCGGCGATATAGGCGCCAGCAACCGCACCTGTGGCGCCGGTGATGCCGGCCACGATG
CGTCCGGCGTAGAGAATCCACAGGACGGGTGTGGTCGCCATGATCGCGTAGTCGATAGTGGCTCCAAGTA
GCGAAGCGAGCAGGACTGGGCGGCGGCCAAAGCGGTCGGACAGTGCTCCGAGAACGGGTGCGCATAGAAA
TTGCATCAACGCATATAGCGCTAGCAGCACGCCATAGTGACTGGCGATGCTGTCGGAATGGACGATATCC
CGCAAGAGGCCCGGCAGTACCGGCATAACCAAGCCTATGCCTACAGCATCCAGGGTGACGGTGCCGAGGA
TGACGATGAGCGCATTGTTAGATTTCATACACGGTGCCTGACTGCGTTAGCAATTTAACTGTGATAAACT
ACCGCATTAAAGCTAATCGATGATAAGCTGTCAAACATGAGAATTAATTCATGTTCTTTCCTGCGTTATC
CCCTGATTCTGTGGATAACGCAGGAAAGAACATGTGAGCAAAAGGCCAGCAAAAGGCCAGGAACCGTAAA
AAGGCCGCGTTGCTGGCGTTTTTCCATAGGCTCCGCCCCCCTGACGAGCATCACAAAAATCGACGCTCAA
GTCAGAGGTGGCGAAACCCGACAGGACTATAAAGATACCAGGCGTTTCCCCCTGGAAGCTCCCTCGTGCG
CTCTCCTGTTCCGACCCTGCCGCTTACCGGATACCTGTCCGCCTTTCTCCCTTCGGGAAGCGTGGCGCTT
TCTCATAGCTCACGCTGTAGGTATCTCAGTTCGGTGTAGGTCGTTCGCTCCAAGCTGGGCTGTGTGCACG
AACCCCCCGTTCAGCCCGACCGCTGCGCCTTATCCGGTAACTATCGTCTTGAGTCCAACCCGGTAAGACA
CGACTTATCGCCACTGGCAGCAGCCACTGGTAACAGGATTAGCAGAGCGAGGTATGTAGGCGGTGCTACA
GAGTTCTTGAAGTGGTGGCCTAACTACGGCTACACTAGAAGAACAGTATTTGGTATCTGCGCTCTGCTGA
AGCCAGTTACCTTCGGAAAAAGAGTTGGTAGCTCTTGATCCGGCAAACAAACCACCGCTGGTAGCGGTGG
TTTTTTTGTTTGCAAGCAGCAGATTACGCGCAGAAAAAAAGGATCTCAAGAAGATCCTTTGATCTTTTCT
ACGGGGTCTGACG
