>Addgene plasmid #173407 | RVD-TG4 | depositor partial sequence | sequence record 336362 | RVD flanked by two Bsa I sites
GGTCTCGGTAGCGATTGCTAGTAATGGGGGTGGCAAACAGGCTCTTGAGACTGTTCAGCGCCTTCTACCA
GTTCTCTGTCAAGCCCACGGCCTGACGCCCGAGCAAGTTGTAGCGATTGCTAGTAACAATGGTGGCAAAC
AGGCTCTTGAAACCGTACAGCGCCTACTGCCAGTTCTCTGTCAAGCCCACGGTCTGACTCCGGAGCAAGT
TGTAGCAATGAGACC
